Addgene plasmid #245068: SIN-cPPT-gfa2(B)3-GFP-WPRE-miR124T
Purpose: Fluorescent reporter gene with miRNA-124 target sequence to repress transgene expression in neurons
Depositing lab: Nicole Déglon. Depositing organization: Centre Hospitalier Universitaire Vaudois (CHUV).
Backbone
  Vector backbone: SIN-LV
  Backbone size w/o insert (bp): 7935
  Vector type: Mammalian Expression, Lentiviral
Growth in bacteria
  Bacterial resistance: Ampicillin, 100 μg/mL
  Growth temperature: 37°C
  Growth strain: NEB Stable
  Copy number: High Copy
Gene/Insert
  Gene/Insert name: EGFP, miR124T site
  Species: Synthetic
  Insert size (bp): 3791
  Promoter: Human gfa2(B)3 promoter
  Cloning method: Unknown
Terms and licenses: Academic/Nonprofit Terms; Industry Terms: Not Available to Industry
How to cite: SIN-cPPT-gfa2(B)3-GFP-WPRE-miR124T was a gift from Nicole Déglon (Addgene plasmid # 245068 ; http://n2t.net/addgene:245068 ; RRID:Addgene_245068)
