[The description below was written by a language model from this plasmid's Addgene catalogue record and pLannotate feature annotations shown in this document.]
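Description:
SIN-cPPT-gfa2(B)3-GFP-WPRE-miR124T is a self-inactivating HIV-1-based lentiviral transfer plasmid (SIN-LV backbone, about 11.7 kb in the sequenced record) designed to express a green fluorescent reporter while suppressing that expression in neurons. It is propagated in E. coli as a high-copy plasmid through a ColE1/pUC-type origin, with ampicillin selection from the β-lactamase gene. The backbone also carries remnants of older cloning vectors, including fragments of the tetracycline resistance gene, bom and rop, and an SV40 promoter followed by gpt sequences, the small t intron and an SV40 polyadenylation signal. These lie outside the LTR-flanked region and so are not part of the packaged genome.

Between the truncated 5' LTR and the ΔU3 3' LTR, the vector genome contains the Ψ packaging signal with a gag fragment, the Rev response element for Rev-dependent nuclear export of the genomic RNA, and the cPPT/CTS, which improves transduction of non-dividing cells. The ΔU3 deletion is copied to both LTRs during reverse transcription, which silences viral promoter activity after integration and leaves expression to the internal promoter. According to the catalogue entry this is the human gfa2(B)3 promoter, which is not annotated as such. It presumably occupies the region upstream of EGFP, where the tool reports only short human gene fragment matches that are likely spurious. EGFP is followed by WPRE, which enhances transcript stability and expression. The miR124T element is also unannotated, though the construct name places it after WPRE. It provides target sites for miR-124, so transcripts are repressed in neurons. The construct serves as a fluorescent reporter vector with neuronal detargeting.
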