Features (pLannotate 1.2.2; 34 found; start..end, strand, type, name):
    377..634     +  LTR            5' LTR (truncated): truncated 5' long terminal repeat (LTR) from HIV-1
    681..806     +  misc_feature   HIV-1 Ψ: packaging signal of human immunodeficiency virus type 1
    790..1153    +  CDS            HIV-1 gag (fragment): gag protein from human immunodeficiency virus 1; gag
   1299..1532    +  misc_feature   RRE: The Rev response element (RRE) of HIV-1 allows for Rev-dependent mRNA export from the nucleus to the cytoplasm.
   1909..2009    +  CDS            Rev (fragment): human immunodeficiency virus 1 (HIV-1) Rev protein; rev; enhances nuclear export of unspliced and incompletely spliced viral mRNAs
   2028..2145    +  misc_feature   cPPT/CTS: central polypurine tract and central termination sequence of HIV-1
   2175..2193    +  enhancer       CMV enhancer (fragment): human cytomegalovirus immediate early enhancer
   2229..2378    -  CDS            C9orf85 (fragment): CI085_HUMAN - Experimental evidence at protein level: Swiss-Prot protein existence level 1. From Homo sapiens (Human).
   3736..3831    +  CDS            C14orf178 (fragment): CN178_HUMAN - Experimental evidence at transcript level: Swiss-Prot protein existence level 2. From Homo sapiens (Human).
   4671..5387    +  CDS            EGFP: EGFP is a basic (constitutively fluorescent) green fluorescent protein published in 1996, derived from Aequorea victoria. It is reported to be a rapidly-maturing weak dimer with moderate acid sensitivity.
   5388..5405    +  misc_feature   MCS (fragment): multiple cloning site
   5444..5484    +  misc_feature   MCS (fragment): pBluescript multiple cloning site
   5494..6082    +  misc_feature   WPRE: woodchuck hepatitis virus posttranscriptional regulatory element
   6088..6105    +  misc_feature   MCS (fragment): pUC18/19 multiple cloning site
   6213..6284    +  CDS            nef (fragment): NEF_HV1Z2 - Experimental evidence at protein level: Swiss-Prot protein existence level 1. Extracellular Nef protein targets CD4(+) T-lymphocytes for apoptosis by interacting with CXCR4 surface receptors. From Human immunodeficiency virus type 1 group M subtype D (isolate Z2/CDC-Z34) (HIV-1).
   6286..6519    +  LTR            3' LTR (ΔU3): self-inactivating 3' long terminal repeat (LTR) from HIV-1
   6544..6562    -  promoter       SP6 promoter: promoter for bacteriophage SP6 RNA polymerase
   6790..7069    +  CDS            TcR (fragment): tetracycline efflux protein; tet; confers resistance to tetracycline
   7070..7118    -  misc_feature   bom (fragment): basis of mobility region from pBR322
   7220..7255    -  CDS            rop (fragment): Rop protein, which maintains plasmids at low copy number; rop
   7350..7454    +  promoter       AmpR promoter: bla
   7455..8315    +  CDS            AmpR: β-lactamase; bla; confers resistance to ampicillin, carbenicillin, and related antibiotics
   8486..9074    +  rep_origin     ori: high-copy-number ColE1/pMB1/pBR322/pUC origin of replication
   9257..9313    +  CDS            lacI (fragment): lac repressor; lacI; The lac repressor binds to the lac operator to inhibit transcription in E. coli. This inhibition can be relieved by adding lactose or isopropyl-β-D-thiogalactopyranoside (IPTG).
   9320..9649    +  promoter       SV40 promoter: SV40 enhancer and early promoter
   9849..9968    +  CDS            gpt (fragment): XGPT_ECOLI - Also known as gpp, gxu. Experimental evidence at protein level: Swiss-Prot protein existence level 1. Purine salvage pathway enzyme that catalyzes the transfer of the ribosyl-5-phosphate group from 5-phospho-alpha-D-ribose 1- diphosphate (PRPP) to the N9 position of the 6-oxopurines guanine and xanthine to form the corresponding ribonucleotides GMP (guanosine 5'- monophosphate) and XMP (xanthosine 5'-monophosphate), with the release of PPi. To a lesser extent, also acts on hypoxanthine (PubMed:9100006, PubMed:3886014). Does not ribophosphorylate adenine (PubMed:3886014). From Esch
   9968..10303   +  CDS            gpt (fragment): XGPT_ECOLI - Also known as gpp, gxu. Experimental evidence at protein level: Swiss-Prot protein existence level 1. Purine salvage pathway enzyme that catalyzes the transfer of the ribosyl-5-phosphate group from 5-phospho-alpha-D-ribose 1- diphosphate (PRPP) to the N9 position of the 6-oxopurines guanine and xanthine to form the corresponding ribonucleotides GMP (guanosine 5'- monophosphate) and XMP (xanthosine 5'-monophosphate), with the release of PPi. To a lesser extent, also acts on hypoxanthine (PubMed:9100006, PubMed:3886014). Does not ribophosphorylate adenine (PubMed:3886014). From Esch
  10398..10703   +  CDS            frsA (fragment): FRSA_ECOLI - Also known as yafA. Experimental evidence at protein level: Swiss-Prot protein existence level 1. Catalyzes the hydrolysis of esters (PubMed:15808744). Displays esterase activity toward pNP-butyrate (PubMed:15808744). May stimulate mixed-acid fermentation by acting as a fermentation/respiration switch that down-regulates respiration and up- regulates fermentation rates (PubMed:15169777). From Escherichia coli (strain K12).
  10707..10781   +  CDS            small t antigen (fragment): SV40 (simian virus 40) small t antigen
  10783..10848   +  intron         small t intron: SV40 (simian virus 40) small t antigen intron
  10978..10998   +  CDS            SV40 NLS: nuclear localization signal of SV40 (simian virus 40) large T antigen
  11317..11400   +  CDS            large T antigen (fragment): large T antigen from SV40 (simian virus 40)
  11423..11557   +  polyA_signal   SV40 poly(A) signal: SV40 polyadenylation signal
  11724..329     +  CDS            nef (fragment) (across the origin): NEF_HV1BR - Experimental evidence at protein level: Swiss-Prot protein existence level 1. Extracellular Nef protein targets CD4(+) T-lymphocytes for apoptosis by interacting with CXCR4 surface receptors (PubMed:14990729). From Human immunodeficiency virus type 1 group M subtype B (isolate BRU/LAI) (HIV-1).
>Addgene plasmid #245068 | SIN-cPPT-gfa2(B)3-GFP-WPRE-miR124T | addgene full sequence | sequence record 487713 | Addgene NGS Result
TGGAAGGGCTAATTCACTCCCAAAGAAGACAAGATATCCTTGATCTGTGGATCTACCACACACAAGGCTA
CTTCCCTGATTAGCAGAACTACACACCAGGGCCAGGGGTCAGATATCCACTGACCTTTGGATGGTGCTAC
AAGCTAGTACCAGTTGAGCCAGATAAGGTAGAAGAGGCCAATAAAGGAGAGAACACCAGCTTGTTACACC
CTGTGAGCCTGCATGGGATGGATGACCCGGAGAGAGAAGTGTTAGAGTGGAGGTTTGACAGCCGCCTAGC
ATTTCATCACGTGGCCCGAGAGCTGCATCCGGAGTACTTCAAGAACTGCTGATATCGAGCTTGCTACAAG
GGACTTTCCGCTGGGGACTTTCCAGGGAGGCGTGGCCTGGGCGGGACTGGGGAGTGGCGAGCCCTCAGAT
CCTGCATATAAGCAGCTGCTTTTTGCCTGTACTGGGTCTCTCTGGTTAGACCAGATCTGAGCCTGGGAGC
TCTCTGGCTAACTAGGGAACCCACTGCTTAAGCCTCAATAAAGCTTGCCTTGAGTGCTTCAAGTAGTGTG
TGCCCGTCTGTTGTGTGACTCTGGTAACTAGAGATCCCTCAGACCCTTTTAGTCAGTGTGGAAAATCTCT
AGCAGTGGCGCCCGAACAGGGACTTGAAAGCGAAAGGGAAACCAGAGGAGCTCTCTCGACGCAGGACTCG
GCTTGCTGAAGCGCGCACGGCAAGAGGCGAGGGGCGGCGACTGGTGAGTACGCCAAAAATTTTGACTAGC
GGAGGCTAGAAGGAGAGAGATGGGTGCGAGAGCGTCAGTATTAAGCGGGGGAGAATTAGATCGCGATGGG
AAAAAATTCGGTTAAGGCCAGGGGGAAAGAAAAAATATAAATTAAAACATATAGTATGGGCAAGCAGGGA
GCTAGAACGATTCGCAGTTAATCCTGGCCTGTTAGAAACATCAGAAGGCTGTAGACAAATACTGGGACAG
CTACAACCATCCCTTCAGACAGGATCAGAAGAACTTAGATCATTATATAATACAGTAGCAACCCTCTATT
GTGTGCATCAAAGGATAGAGATAAAAGACACCAAGGAAGCTTTAGACAAGATAGAGGAAGAGCAAAACAA
AAGTAAGACCACCGCACAGCAAGCGGCCGCTGATCTTCAGACCTGGAGGAGGAGATATGAGGGACAATTG
GAGAAGTGAATTATATAAATATAAAGTAGTAAAAATTGAACCATTAGGAGTAGCACCCACCAAGGCAAAG
AGAAGAGTGGTGCAGAGAGAAAAAAGAGCAGTGGGAATAGGAGCTTTGTTCCTTGGGTTCTTGGGAGCAG
CAGGAAGCACTATGGGCGCAGCGTCAATGACGCTGACGGTACAGGCCAGACAATTATTGTCTGGTATAGT
GCAGCAGCAGAACAATTTGCTGAGGGCTATTGAGGCGCAACAGCATCTGTTGCAACTCACAGTCTGGGGC
ATCAAGCAGCTCCAGGCAAGAATCCTGGCTGTGGAAAGATACCTAAAGGATCAACAGCTCCTGGGGATTT
GGGGTTGCTCTGGAAAACTCATTTGCACCACTGCTGTGCCTTGGAATGCTAGTTGGAGTAATAAATCTCT
GGAACAGATTTGGAATCACACGACCTGGATGGAGTGGGACAGAGAAATTAACAATTACACAAGCTTAATA
CACTCCTTAATTGAAGAATCGCAAAACCAGCAAGAAAAGAATGAACAAGAATTATTGGAATTAGATAAAT
GGGCAAGTTTGTGGAATTGGTTTAACATAACAAATTGGCTGTGGTATATAAAATTATTCATAATGATAGT
AGGAGGCTTGGTAGGTTTAAGAATAGTTTTTGCTGTACTTTCTATAGTGAATAGAGTTAGGCAGGGATAT
TCACCATTATCGTTTCAGACCCACCTCCCAACCCCGAGGGGACCCGACAGGCCCGAAGGAATAGAAGAAG
AAGGTGGAGAGAGAGACAGAGACAGATCCATTCGATTAGTGAACGGATCTCGACGGTATCGGTTAACTTT
TAAAAGAAAAGGGGGGATTGGGGGGTACAGTGCAGGGGAAAGAATAGTAGACATAATAGCAACAGACATA
CAAACTAAAGAATTACAAAAACAAATTACAAAAATTCAAAATTTTATCCGATGTACGGGCCAGATATACG
CGTTGACATTGATTATTGACTAGACCAGCCTGGGCAACATGGCAAGACCCTATCTCTACAAAAAAAGTTA
AAAAATCAGCCACGTGTGGTGACACACACCTGTAGTCCCAGCTATTCAGGAGGCTGAGGTGAGGGGATCA
CTTAAGGCTGGGAGGTTGAGGCTGCAGTGAGTCGTGGTTGCGCCACTGCACTCCAGCCTGGGCAACAGTG
AGACCCTGTCTCAAAAGACAAAAAAAAAAAAAAAAAAAAAAAGAACATATCCTGGTGTGGAGTAGGGGAC
GCTGCTCTGACAGAGGCTCGGGGGCCTGAGCTGGCTCTGTGAGCTGGGGAGGAGGCAGACAGCCAGGCCT
TGTCTGCAAGCAGACCTGGCAGCATTGGGCTGGCCGCCCCCCAGGGCCTCCTCTTCATGCCCAGTGAATG
ACTCACCTTGGCACAGACACAATGTTCGGGGTGGGCACAGTGCCTGCTTCCCGCCGCACCCCAGCCCCCC
TCAAATGCCTTCCGAGAAGCCCATTGAGCAGGGGGCTTGCATTGCACCCCAGCCTGACAGCCTGGCATCT
TGGGATAAAAGCAGCACAGCCCCCTAGGGGCTGCCCTTGCTGTGTGGCGCCACCGGCGGTGGAGAACAAG
GCTCTATTCAGCCTGTGCCCAGGAAAGGGGATCAGGGGATGCCCAGGCATGGACAGTGGGTGGCAGGGGG
GGAGAGGAGGGCTGTCTGCTTCCCAGAAGTCCAAGGACACAAATGGGTGAGGGGACTGGGCAGGGTTCTG
ACCCTGTGGGACCAGAGTGGAGGGCGTAGATGGACCTGAAGTCTCCAGGGACAACAGGGCCCAGGTCTCA
GGCTCCTAGTTGGGCCCAGTGGCTCCAGCGTTTCCAAACCCATCCATCCCCAGAGGTTCTTCCCATCTCT
CCAGGCTGATGTGTGGGAACTCGAGGAAATAAATCTCCAGTGGGAGACGGAGGGGTGGCCAGGGAAACGG
GGCGCTGCAGGAATAAAGACGAGCCAGCACAGCCAGCTCATGTGTAACGGCTTTGTGGAGCTGTCAAGGC
CTGGTCTCTGGGAGAGAGGCACAGGGAGGCCAGACAAGGAAGGGGTGACCTGGAGGGACAGATCCAGGGG
CTAAAGTCCTGATAAGGCAAGAGAGTGCCGGCCCCCTCTTGCCCTATCAGGACCTCCACTGCCACATAGA
GGCCATGATTGACCCTTAGACAAAGGGCTGGTGTCCAATCCCAGCCCCCAGCCCCAGAACTCCAGGGAAT
GAATGGGCAGAGAGCAGGAATGTGGGACATCTGTGTTCAAGGGAAGGACTCCAGGAGTCTGCTGGGAATG
AGGCCTAGTAGGAAATGAGGTGGCCCTTGAGGGTACAGAACAGGTTCATTCTTCGCCAAATTCCCAGCAC
CTTGCAGGCACTTACAGCTGAGTGAGATAATGCCTGGGTTATGAAATCAAAAAGTTGGAAAGCAGGTCAG
AGGTCATCTGGTACAGCCCTTCCTTCCCTTTTTTTTTTTTTTTTTTGTGAGACAAGGTCTCTCTCTGTTG
CCCAGGCTGGAGTGGCGCAAACACAGCTCACTGCAGCCTCAACCTACTGGGCTCAAGCAATCCTCCAGCC
TCAGCCTCCCAAAGTGCTGGGATTACAAGCATGAGCCACCCCACTCAGCCCTTTCCTTCCTTTTTAATTG
ATGCATAATAATTGTAAGTATTCATCATGGTCCAACCAACCCTTTCTTGACCCACCTTCCTAGAGAGAGG
GTCCTCTTGCTTCAGCGGTCAGGGCCCCAGACCCATGGTCTGGCTCCAGGTACCACCTGCCTCATGCAGG
AGTTGGCGTGCCCAGGAAGCTCTGCCTCTGGGCACAGTGACCTCAGTGGGGTGAGGGGAGCTCTCCCCAT
AGCTGGGCTGCGGCCCAACCCCACCCCCTCAGGCTATGCCAGGGGGTGTTGCCAGGGGCACCCGATCTTC
CTCTTCATGCCCAGTGAATGACTCACCTTGGCACAGACACAATGTTCGGGGTGGGCACAGTGCCTGCTTC
CCGCCGCACCCCAGCCCCCCTCAAATGCCTTCCGAGAAGCCCATTGAGCAGGCCCGATCTTCCTCTTCAT
GCCCAGTGAATGACTCACCTTGGCACAGACACAATGTTCGGGGTGGGCACAGTGCCTGCTTCCCGCCGCA
CCCCAGCCCCCCTCAAATGCCTTCCGAGAAGCCCATTGAGCAGGCCCGATCTTCCTCTTCATGCCCAGTG
AATGACTCACCTTGGCACAGACACAATGTTCGGGGTGGGCACAGTGCCTGCTTCCCGCCGCACCCCAGCC
CCCCTCAAATGCCTTCCGAGAAGCCCATTGAGCAGGCCCGGGCATCGCCAGTCTAGCCCACTCCTTCATA
AAGCCCTCGCATCCCAGGAGCGAGCAGAGCCAGAGCAGGTTGGAGAGGAGACGCATCACCTCCGCTGCTC
GCGGGGATCCAGGCCTAAGCTTACGCGTCCTAGCGCTACCGGTCGCCACCATGGTGAGCAAGGGCGAGGA
GCTGTTCACCGGGGTGGTGCCCATCCTGGTCGAGCTGGACGGCGACGTAAACGGCCACAAGTTCAGCGTG
TCCGGCGAGGGCGAGGGCGATGCCACCTACGGCAAGCTGACCCTGAAGTTCATCTGCACCACCGGCAAGC
TGCCCGTGCCCTGGCCCACCCTCGTGACCACCCTGACCTACGGCGTGCAGTGCTTCAGCCGCTACCCCGA
CCACATGAAGCAGCACGACTTCTTCAAGTCCGCCATGCCCGAAGGCTACGTCCAGGAGCGCACCATCTTC
TTCAAGGACGACGGCAACTACAAGACCCGCGCCGAGGTGAAGTTCGAGGGCGACACCCTGGTGAACCGCA
TCGAGCTGAAGGGCATCGACTTCAAGGAGGACGGCAACATCCTGGGGCACAAGCTGGAGTACAACTACAA
CAGCCACAACGTCTATATCATGGCCGACAAGCAGAAGAACGGCATCAAGGTGAACTTCAAGATCCGCCAC
AACATCGAGGACGGCAGCGTGCAGCTCGCCGACCACTACCAGCAGAACACCCCCATCGGCGACGGCCCCG
TGCTGCTGCCCGACAACCACTACCTGAGCACCCAGTCCGCCCTGAGCAAAGACCCCAACGAGAAGCGCGA
TCACATGGTCCTGCTGGAGTTCGTGACCGCCGCCGGGATCACTCTCGGCATGGACGAGCTGTACAAGTCC
GGACTCAGATCTCGACTAGCTAGTAGCTAGCTAGCTAGTCGAGCTCAAGCTTCGAATTCGATATCAAGCT
TATCGATACCGTCGACCTCGAGGGAATTCCGATAATCAACCTCTGGATTACAAAATTTGTGAAAGATTGA
CTGGTATTCTTAACTATGTTGCTCCTTTTACGCTATGTGGATACGCTGCTTTAATGCCTTTGTATCATGC
TATTGCTTCCCGTATGGCTTTCATTTTCTCCTCCTTGTATAAATCCTGGTTGCTGTCTCTTTATGAGGAG
TTGTGGCCCGTTGTCAGGCAACGTGGCGTGGTGTGCACTGTGTTTGCTGACGCAACCCCCACTGGTTGGG
GCATTGCCACCACCTGTCAGCTCCTTTCCGGGACTTTCGCTTTCCCCCTCCCTATTGCCACGGCGGAACT
CATCGCCGCCTGCCTTGCCCGCTGCTGGACAGGGGCTCGGCTGTTGGGCACTGACAATTCCGTGGTGTTG
TCGGGGAAGCTGACGTCCTTTCCATGGCTGCTCGCCTGTGTTGCCACCTGGATTCTGCGCGGGACGTCCT
TCTGCTACGTCCCTTCGGCCCTCAATCCAGCGGACCTTCCTTCCCGCGGCCTGCTGCCGGCTCTGCGGCC
TCTTCCGCGTCTTCGCCTTCGCCCTCAGACGAGTCGGATCTCCCTTTGGGCCGCCTCCCCGCATCGGGAA
TTCGAGCTCGGTACCTAATGGCATTCACCGCGTGCCTTAATTCGAATGGCATTCACCGCGTGCCTTAAAC
GCGTTGGCATTCACCGCGTGCCTTAAATGCATTGGCATTCACCGCGTGCCTTAAGGTACCTTTAAGACCA
ATGACTTACAAGGCAGCTGTAGATCTTAGCCACTTTTTAAAAGAAAAGGGGGGACTGGAAGGGCTAATTC
ACTCCCAACGAAGACAAGATCTGCTTTTTGCTTGTACTGGGTCTCTCTGGTTAGACCAGATCTGAGCCTG
GGAGCTCTCTGGCTAACTAGGGAACCCACTGCTTAAGCCTCAATAAAGCTTGCCTTGAGTGCTTCAAGTA
GTGTGTGCCCGTCTGTTGTGTGACTCTGGTAACTAGAGATCCCTCAGACCCTTTTAGTCAGTGTGGAAAA
TCTCTAGCAGCATCTAGAATTAATTCCGTGTATTCTATAGTGTCACCTAAATCGTATGTGTATGATACAT
AAGGTTATGTATTAATTGTAGCCGCGTTCTAACGACAATATGTACAAGCCTAATTGTGTAGCATCTGGCT
TACTGAAGCAGACCCTATCATCTCTCTCGTAAACTGCCGTCAGAGTCGGTTTGGTTGGACGAACCTTCTG
AGTTTCTGGTAACGCCGTCCCGCACCCGGAAATGGTCAGCGAACCAATCAGCAGGGTCATCGCTAGCCAG
ATCCTCTACGCCGGACGCATCGTGGCCGGCATCACCGGCGCCACAGGTGCGGTTGCTGGCGCCTATATCG
CCGACATCACCGATGGGGAAGATCGGGCTCGCCACTTCGGGCTCATGAGCGCTTGTTTCGGCGTGGGTAT
GGTGGCAGGCCCCGTGGCCGGGGGACTGTTGGGCGCCATCTCCTTGCATGCACCATTCCTTGCGGCGGCG
GTGCTCAACGGCCTCAACCTACTACTGGGCTGCTTCCTAATGCAGGAGTCGCATAAGGGAGAGCGTCGAA
TGGTGCACTCTCAGTACAATCTGCTCTGATGCCGCATAGTTAAGCCAGCCCCGACACCCGCCAACACCCG
CTGACGCGCCCTGACGGGCTTGTCTGCTCCCGGCATCCGCTTACAGACAAGCTGTGACCGTCTCCGGGAG
CTGCATGTGTCAGAGGTTTTCACCGTCATCACCGAAACGCGCGAGACGAAAGGGCCTCGTGATACGCCTA
TTTTTATAGGTTAATGTCATGATAATAATGGTTTCTTAGACGTCAGGTGGCACTTTTCGGGGAAATGTGC
GCGGAACCCCTATTTGTTTATTTTTCTAAATACATTCAAATATGTATCCGCTCATGAGACAATAACCCTG
ATAAATGCTTCAATAATATTGAAAAAGGAAGAGTATGAGTATTCAACATTTCCGTGTCGCCCTTATTCCC
TTTTTTGCGGCATTTTGCCTTCCTGTTTTTGCTCACCCAGAAACGCTGGTGAAAGTAAAAGATGCTGAAG
ATCAGTTGGGTGCACGAGTGGGTTACATCGAACTGGATCTCAACAGCGGTAAGATCCTTGAGAGTTTTCG
CCCCGAAGAACGTTTTCCAATGATGAGCACTTTTAAAGTTCTGCTATGTGGCGCGGTATTATCCCGTATT
GACGCCGGGCAAGAGCAACTCGGTCGCCGCATACACTATTCTCAGAATGACTTGGTTGAGTACTCACCAG
TCACAGAAAAGCATCTTACGGATGGCATGACAGTAAGAGAATTATGCAGTGCTGCCATAACCATGAGTGA
TAACACTGCGGCCAACTTACTTCTGACAACGATCGGAGGACCGAAGGAGCTAACCGCTTTTTTGCACAAC
ATGGGGGATCATGTAACTCGCCTTGATCGTTGGGAACCGGAGCTGAATGAAGCCATACCAAACGACGAGC
GTGACACCACGATGCCTGTAGCAATGGCAACAACGTTGCGCAAACTATTAACTGGCGAACTACTTACTCT
AGCTTCCCGGCAACAATTAATAGACTGGATGGAGGCGGATAAAGTTGCAGGACCACTTCTGCGCTCGGCC
CTTCCGGCTGGCTGGTTTATTGCTGATAAATCTGGAGCCGGTGAGCGTGGGTCTCGCGGTATCATTGCAG
CACTGGGGCCAGATGGTAAGCCCTCCCGTATCGTAGTTATCTACACGACGGGGAGTCAGGCAACTATGGA
TGAACGAAATAGACAGATCGCTGAGATAGGTGCCTCACTGATTAAGCATTGGTAACTGTCAGACCAAGTT
TACTCATATATACTTTAGATTGATTTAAAACTTCATTTTTAATTTAAAAGGATCTAGGTGAAGATCCTTT
TTGATAATCTCATGACCAAAATCCCTTAACGTGAGTTTTCGTTCCACTGAGCGTCAGACCCCGTAGAAAA
GATCAAAGGATCTTCTTGAGATCCTTTTTTTCTGCGCGTAATCTGCTGCTTGCAAACAAAAAAACCACCG
CTACCAGCGGTGGTTTGTTTGCCGGATCAAGAGCTACCAACTCTTTTTCCGAAGGTAACTGGCTTCAGCA
GAGCGCAGATACCAAATACTGTTCTTCTAGTGTAGCCGTAGTTAGGCCACCACTTCAAGAACTCTGTAGC
ACCGCCTACATACCTCGCTCTGCTAATCCTGTTACCAGTGGCTGCTGCCAGTGGCGATAAGTCGTGTCTT
ACCGGGTTGGACTCAAGACGATAGTTACCGGATAAGGCGCAGCGGTCGGGCTGAACGGGGGGTTCGTGCA
CACAGCCCAGCTTGGAGCGAACGACCTACACCGAACTGAGATACCTACAGCGTGAGCTATGAGAAAGCGC
CACGCTTCCCGAAGGGAGAAAGGCGGACAGGTATCCGGTAAGCGGCAGGGTCGGAACAGGAGAGCGCACG
AGGGAGCTTCCAGGGGGAAACGCCTGGTATCTTTATAGTCCTGTCGGGTTTCGCCACCTCTGACTTGAGC
GTCGATTTTTGTGATGCTCGTCAGGGGGGCGGAGCCTATGGAAAAACGCCAGCAACGCGGCCTTTTTACG
GTTCCTGGCCTTTTGCTGGCCTTTTGCTCACATGTTCTTTCCTGCGTTATCCCCTGATTCTGTGGATAAC
CGTATTACCGCCTTTGAGTGAGCTGATACCGCTCGCCGCAGCCGAACGACCGAGCGCAGCGAGTCAGTGA
GCGAGGAAGCGGAAGAGCGCCCAATACGCAAACCGCCTCTCCCCGCGCGTTGGCCGATTCATTAATGCAG
CTGTGGAATGTGTGTCAGTTAGGGTGTGGAAAGTCCCCAGGCTCCCCAGCAGGCAGAAGTATGCAAAGCA
TGCATCTCAATTAGTCAGCAACCAGGTGTGGAAAGTCCCCAGGCTCCCCAGCAGGCAGAAGTATGCAAAG
CATGCATCTCAATTAGTCAGCAACCATAGTCCCGCCCCTAACTCCGCCCATCCCGCCCCTAACTCCGCCC
AGTTCCGCCCATTCTCCGCCCCATGGCTGACTAATTTTTTTTATTTATGCAGAGGCCGAGGCCGCCTCGG
CCTCTGAGCTATTCCAGAAGTAGTGAGGAGGCTTTTTTGGAGGCCTAGGCTTTTGCAAAAAGCTTGGACA
CAAGACAGGCTTGCGAGATATGTTTGAGAATACCACTTTATCCCGCGTCAGGGAGAGGCAGTGCGTAAAA
AGACGCGGACTCATGTGAAATACTGGTTTTTAGTGCGCCAGATCTCTATAATCTCGCGCAACCTATTTTC
CCCTCGAACACTTTTTAAGCCGTAGATAAACAGGCTGGGACACTTCACATGAGCGAAAAATACATCGTCA
CCTGGGACATGTTGCAGATCCATGCACGTAAACTCGCAAGCCGACTGATGCCTTCTGAACAATGGAAAGG
CATTATTGCCGTAAGCCGTGGCGGTCTGTACCGGGTGCGTTACTGGCGCGTGAACTGGGTATTCGTCATG
TCGATACCGTTTGTATTTCCAGCTACGATCACGACAACCAGCGCGAGCTTAAAGTGCTGAAACGCGCAGA
AGGCGATGGCGAAGGCTTCATCGTTATTGATGACCTGGTGGATACCGGTGGTACTGCGGTTGCGATTCGT
GAAATGTATCCAAAAGCGCACTTTGTCACCATCTTCGCAAAACCGGCTGGTCGTCCGCTGGTTGATGACT
ATGTTGTTGATATCCCGCAAGATACCTGGATTGAACAGCCGTGGGATATGGGCGTCGTATTCGTCCCGCC
AATCTCCGGTCGCTAATCTTTTCAACGCCTGGCACTGCCGGGCGTTGTTCTTTTTAACTTCAGGCGGGTT
ACAATAGTTTCCAGTAAGTATTCTGGAGGCTGCATCCATGACACAGGCAAACCTGAGCGAAACCCTGTTC
AAACCCCGCTTTAAACATCCTGAAACCTCGACGCTAGTCCGCCGCTTTAATCACGGCGCACAACCGCCTG
TGCAGTCGGCCCTTGATGGTAAAACCATCCCTCACTGGTATCGCATGATTAACCGTCTGATGTGGATCTG
GCGCGGCATTGACCCACGCGAAATCCTCGACGTCCAGGCACGTATTGTGATGAGCGATGCCGAACGTACC
GACGATGATTTATACGATACGGTGATTGGCTACCGTGGCGGCAACTGGATTTATGAGTGGGCCCCGGATC
TTTGTGAAGGAACCTTACTTCTGTGGTGTGACATAATTGGACAAACTACCTACAGAGATTTAAAGCTCTA
AGGTAAATATAAAATTTTTAAGTGTATAATGTGTTAAACTACTGATTCTAATTGTTTGTGTATTTTAGAT
TCCAACCTATGGAACTGATGAATGGGAGCAGTGGTGGAATGCCTTTAATGAGGAAAACCTGTTTTGCTCA
GAAGAAATGCCATCTAGTGATGATGAGGCTACTGCTGACTCTCAACATTCTACTCCTCCAAAAAAGAAGA
GAAAGGTAGAAGACCCCAAGGACTTTCCTTCAGAATTGCTAAGTTTTTTGAGTCATGCTGTGTTTAGTAA
TAGAACTCTTGCTTGCTTTGCTATTTACACCACAAAGGAAAAAGCTGCACTGCTATACAAGAAAATTATG
GAAAAATATTCTGTAACCTTTATAAGTAGGCATAACAGTTATAATCATAACATACTGTTTTTTCTTACTC
CACACAGGCATAGAGTGTCTGCTATTAATAACTATGCTCAAAAATTGTGTACCTTTAGCTTTTTAATTTG
TAAAGGGGTTAATAAGGAATATTTGATGTATAGTGCCTTGACTAGAGATCATAATCAGCCATACCACATT
TGTAGAGGTTTTACTTGCTTTAAAAAACCTCCCACACCTCCCCCTGAACCTGAAACATAAAATGAATGCA
ATTGTTGTTGTTAACTTGTTTATTGCAGCTTATAATGGTTACAAATAAAGCAATAGCATCACAAATTTCA
CAAATAAAGCATTTTTTTCACTGCATTCTAGTTGTGGTTTGTCCAAACTCATCAATGTATCTTATCATGT
CTGGATCAACTGGATAACTCAAGCTAACCAAAATCATCCCAAACTTCCCACCCCATACCCTATTACCACT
GCCAATTACCTGTGGTTTCATTTACTCTAAACCTGTGATTCCTCTGAATTATTTTCATTTTAAAGAAATT
GTATTTGTTAAATATGTACTACAAACTTAGTAGT
